>Addgene plasmid #235088 | pCAG-MCP-SRSF1-V5-mCherry | addgene full sequence | sequence record 472024 | Addgene NGS Result
AAGATCCTTTGATCTTTTCTACGGGGTCTGACGCTCAGTGGAACGAAAACTCACGTTAAGGGATTTTGGT
CATGAGATTATCAAAAAGGATCTTCACCTAGATCCTTTTAAATTAAAAATGAAGTTTTAAATCAATCTAA
AGTATATATGAGTAAACTTGGTCTGACAGTTACCAATGCTTAATCAGTGAGGCACCTATCTCAGCGATCT
GTCTATTTCGTTCATCCATAGTTGCCTGACTCCCCGTCGTGTAGATAACTACGATACGGGAGGGCTTACC
ATCTGGCCCCAGTGCTGCAATGATACCGCGAGACCCACGCTCACCGGCTCCAGATTTATCAGCAATAAAC
CAGCCAGCCGGAAGGGCCGAGCGCAGAAGTGGTCCTGCAACTTTATCCGCCTCCATCCAGTCTATTAATT
GTTGCCGGGAAGCTAGAGTAAGTAGTTCGCCAGTTAATAGTTTGCGCAACGTTGTTGCCATTGCTACAGG
CATCGTGGTGTCACGCTCGTCGTTTGGTATGGCTTCATTCAGCTCCGGTTCCCAACGATCAAGGCGAGTT
ACATGATCCCCCATGTTGTGCAAAAAAGCGGTTAGCTCCTTCGGTCCTCCGATCGTTGTCAGAAGTAAGT
TGGCCGCAGTGTTATCACTCATGGTTATGGCAGCACTGCATAATTCTCTTACTGTCATGCCATCCGTAAG
ATGCTTTTCTGTGACTGGTGAGTACTCAACCAAGTCATTCTGAGAATAGTGTATGCGGCGACCGAGTTGC
TCTTGCCCGGCGTCAATACGGGATAATACCGCGCCACATAGCAGAACTTTAAAAGTGCTCATCATTGGAA
AACGTTCTTCGGGGCGAAAACTCTCAAGGATCTTACCGCTGTTGAGATCCAGTTCGATGTAACCCACTCG
TGCACCCAACTGATCTTCAGCATCTTTTACTTTCACCAGCGTTTCTGGGTGAGCAAAAACAGGAAGGCAA
AATGCCGCAAAAAAGGGAATAAGGGCGACACGGAAATGTTGAATACTCATACTCTTCCTTTTTCAATGAC
CGCTTTGGAAAAACAAAGACTGTATTTCCTGGAAATTAATGTTTATTCAATAAACTGTGTATTCAGCTAT
ATTCACATAGTGGTGAGGCTGAAATGAGGCGGGAAGAGGCGGTTGGGGCTTAATTATATCAATTTGGGTG
GCCCCACAGCGCCTCCAAGGCGCCAGTCCTGTTTTGACAAGTTGCCTCTGGAAGCCTCTCTTCTTTTTCT
CCAGAGTAAGCGGAGGCCAGGGGCCCCCGGCCTCTGCTTAATACTAAAAAAAACAGCTGTTGTCATAGTA
ATGATTGGGTGGAAACATTCCAGGCCTGGGTGGAGAGGCTTTTTGCTTCCTCTTGCAAAACCACACTGAC
ATTCCAGGCCTGGGTGGAGAGGCTTTTTGCTTCCTCTTGCAAAACCACACTGCCCTCTGGAGGGCAGTTG
CCTAGCAACTAATTAAAAGAGGATGTCGCACGGCCAGCTGCGGTCAGTTAGTCACTTCCTGCTTAACTGA
CTTGACATTTTCTATTTTAAGAGTCGGGAGGAAAATTACTGTGTTGGAGGCCCTCCGCCATCTTCTGAAG
CTGAATCGAATTAACTTGTTTATTGCAGCTTATAATGGTTACAAATAAAGCAATAGCATCACAAATTTCA
CAAATAAAGCATTTTTTTCACTGCATTCTAGTTGTGGTTTGTCCAAACTCATCAATGTATCTTATCATGT
CTGGATCTGATATCATCGTCGACATTGATTATTGACTAGTTATTAATAGTAATCAATTACGGGGTCATTA
GTTCATAGCCCATATATGGAGTTCCGCGTTACATAACTTACGGTAAATGGCCCGCCTGGCTGACCGCCCA
ACGACCCCCGCCCATTGACGTCAATAATGACGTATGTTCCCATAGTAACGCCAATAGGGACTTTCCATTG
ACGTCAATGGGTGGAGTATTTACGGTAAACTGCCCACTTGGCAGTACATCAAGTGTATCATATGCCAAGT
ACGCCCCCTATTGACGTCAATGACGGTAAATGGCCCGCCTGGCATTATGCCCAGTACATGACCTTATGGG
ACTTTCCTACTTGGCAGTACATCTACGTATTAGTCATCGCTATTACCATGGTCGAGGTGAGCCCCACGTT
CTGCTTCACTCTCCCCATCTCCCCCCCCTCCCCACCCCCAATTTTGTATTTATTTATTTTTTAATTATTT
TGTGCAGCGATGGGGGCGGGGGGGGGGGGGGSGCGCGCCRGGSGGGGGGGGGGGGGGGGGGGGGGGGGGS
GGGGSGRGGSGGRGRGGKGCGGCGGCAGCCAATCAGAGCGGCGCGCTCCGAAAGTTTCCTTTTATGGCGA
GGCGGCGGCGGCGGCGGCCCTATAAAAAGCGAAGCGCGCGGCGGGCGGGAGTCGCTGCGCGCTGCCTTCG
CCCCGTGCCCCGCTCCGCCGCCGCCTCGCGCCGCCCGCCCCGGCTCTGACTGACCGCGTTACTCCCACAG
GTGAGCGGGCGGGACGGCCCTTCTCCTCCGGGCTGTAATTAGCGCTTGGTTTAATGACGGCTTGTTTCTT
TTCTGTGGCTGCGTGAAAGCCTTGAGGGGCTCCGGGAGGGCCCTTTGTGCGGGGGGAGCGGCTCGGGGGG
TGCGTGCGTGTGTGTGTGCGTGGGGAGCGCCGCGTGCGGCTCCGCGCTGCCCGGCGGCTGTGAGCGCTGC
GGGCGCGGCGCGGGGCTTTGTGCGCTCCGCAGTGTGCGCGAGGGGAGCGCGGCCGGGGGCGGTGCCCCGC
GGTGCGGGGGGGGCTGCGAGGGGAACAAAGGCTGCGTGCGGGGTGTGTGCGTGGGGGGGTGAGCAGGGGG
TGTGGGCGCGTCGGTCGGGCTGCAACCCCCCCTGCACCCCCCTCCCCGAGTTGCTGAGCACGGCCCGGCT
TCGGGTGCGGGGCTCCGTACGGGGCGTGGCGCGGGGCTCGCCGTGCCGGGCGGGGGGTGGCGGCAGGKGG
GGGTGCCGGGCGGGGCGGGGCCGCCYCGGGCCGGGGRGGGCTCGGGGGRGGGGCGCGGCGGCCCCCGGAG
CGCCGGCGGCTGTCGAGGCGCGGCGAGCCGCAGCCATTGCCTTTTATGGTAATCGTGCGAGAGGGCGCAG
GGACTTCCTTTGTCCCAAATCTGTGCGGAGCCGAAATCTGGGAGGCGCCGCCGCACCCCCTCTAGCGGGC
GCGGGGCGAAGCGGTGCGGCGCCGGCAGGAAGGAAATGGGCGGGGAGGGCCTTCGTGCGTCGCCGCGCCG
CCGTCCCCTTCTCCCTCTCCAGCCTCGGGGCTGTCCGCGGGGGGACGGCTGCCTTCGGGGGGGACGGGGC
AGGGCGGGGTTCGGCTTCTGGCGTGTGACCGGCGGCTCTAGAGCCTCTGCTAACCATGTTCATGCCTTCT
TCTTTTTCCTACAGCTCCTGGGCAACGTGCTGGTTATTGTGCTGTCTCATCATTTTGGCAAAGAATTCCT
CGAGGCTAGCCGTCGAAGAATTCTCACGCGTGCCACCATGGCCAGCAACTTCACCCAGTTCGTGCTGGTG
GACAACGGCGGCACCGGCGACGTGACCGTGGCCCCCAGCAACTTCGCCAACGGCATCGCCGAGTGGATCA
GCAGCAACAGCCGCAGCCAGGCCTACAAGGTGACCTGCAGCGTGCGCCAGAGCAGCGCCCAGAACCGCAA
GTACACCATCAAGGTGGAGGTGCCCAAGGGCGCCTGGCGCAGCTACCTGAACATGGAGCTGACCATCCCC
ATCTTCGCCACCAACAGCGACTGCGAGCTGATCGTGAAGGCCATGCAGGGCCTGCTGAAGGACGGCAACC
CCATCCCCAGCGCCATCGCCGCCAACAGCGGCATCTACGGCGGCGCTGGAGGTGCAGGTGGATCCATGGC
CAGCAACTTCACCCAGTTCGTGCTGGTGGACAACGGCGGCACCGGCGACGTGACCGTGGCCCCCAGCAAC
TTCGCCAACGGCATCGCCGAGTGGATCAGCAGCAACAGCCGCAGCCAGGCCTACAAGGTGACCTGCAGCG
TGCGCCAGAGCAGCGCCCAGAACCGCAAGTACACCATCAAGGTGGAGGTGCCCAAGGGCGCCTGGCGCAG
CTACCTGAACATGGAGCTGACCATCCCCATCTTCGCCACCAACAGCGACTGCGAGCTGATCGTGAAGGCC
ATGCAGGGCCTGCTGAAGGACGGCAACCCCATCCCCAGCGCCATCGCCGCCAACAGCGGCATCTACGGCG
GCGCTGGAGGTGCAGGTGGATCCGTGAGCAAGGGCGAGGAGCTGGTCGGCGCGCCAACAAGTTTGTACAA
AAAAGTTGGCATGTCGGGAGGTGGTGTGATTCGTGGCCCCGCAGGGAACAACGATTGCCGCATCTACGTG
GGTAACTTACCTCCAGACATCCGAACCAAGGACATTGAGGACGTGTTCTACAAATACGGCGCTATCCGCG
ACATCGACCTCAAGAATCGCCGCGGGGGACCGCCCTTCGCCTTCGTTGAGTTCGAGGACCCGCGAGACGC
GGAAGACGCGGTGTATGGTCGCGACGGCTATGATTACGATGGGTACCGTCTGCGGGTGGAGTTTCCTCGA
AGCGGCCGTGGAACAGGCCGAGGCGGCGGCGGGGGTGGAGGTGGCGGAGCTCCCCGAGGTCGCTATGGCC
CCCCATCCAGGCGGTCTGAAAACAGAGTGGTTGTCTCTGGACTGCCTCCAAGTGGAAGTTGGCAGGATTT
AAAGGATCACATGCGTGAAGCAGGTGATGTATGTTATGCTGATGTTTACCGAGATGGCACTGGTGTCGTG
GAGTTTGTACGGAAAGAAGATATGACCTATGCAGTTCGAAAACTGGATAACACTAAGTTTAGATCTCATG
AGGGAGAAACTGCCTACATCCGGGTTAAAGTTGATGGGCCCAGAAGTCCAAGTTATGGAAGATCTCGATC
TCGAAGCCGTAGTCGTAGCAGAAGCCGTAGCAGAAGCAACAGCAGGAGTCGCAGTTACTCCCCAAGGAGA
AGCAGAGGATCACCACGCTATTCTCCCCGTCATAGCAGATCTCGCTCTCGTACATACCCAACTTTCTTGT
ACAAAGTGGTTGATATCGGTAAGCCTATCCCTAACCCTCTCCTCGGTCTCGATTCTACGATGGTGAGCAA
GGGCGAGGAGGATAACATGGCCATCATCAAGGAGTTCATGCGCTTCAAGGTGCACATGGAGGGCTCCGTG
AACGGCCACGAGTTCGAGATCGAGGGCGAGGGCGAGGGCCGCCCCTACGAGGGCACCCAGACCGCCAAGC
TGAAGGTGACCAAGGGTGGCCCCCTGCCCTTCGCCTGGGACATCCTGTCCCCTCAGTTCATGTACGGCTC
CAAGGCCTACGTGAAGCACCCCGCCGACATCCCCGACTACTTGAAGCTGTCCTTCCCCGAGGGCTTCAAG
TGGGAGCGCGTGATGAACTTCGAGGACGGCGGCGTGGTGACCGTGACCCAGGACTCCTCCCTGCAGGACG
GCGAGTTCATCTACAAGGTGAAGCTGCGCGGCACCAACTTCCCCTCCGACGGCCCCGTAATGCAGAAGAA
GACCATGGGCTGGGAGGCCTCCTCCGAGCGGATGTACCCCGAGGACGGCGCCCTGAAGGGCGAGATCAAG
CAGAGGCTGAAGCTGAAGGACGGCGGCCACTACGACGCTGAGGTCAAGACCACCTACAAGGCCAAGAAGC
CCGTGCAGCTGCCCGGCGCCTACAACGTCAACATCAAGTTGGACATCACCTCCCACAACGAGGACTACAC
CATCGTGGAACAGTACGAACGCGCCGAGGGCCGCCACTCCACCGGCGGCATGGACGAGCTGTACAAGTAG
TAATGAACTAGTACCGGTTAAGTCGACAATCAACGCGTTAAGTCGACAGGCCGCTCGATAAGCTTGATAT
CGAATTCCGCCCCCCCCCCCTCTCCCTCCCCCCCCCCTAACGTTACTGGCCGAAGCCGCTTGGAATAAGG
CCGGTGTGCGTTTGTCTATATGTTATTTTCCACCATATTGCCGTCTTTTGGCAATGTGAGGGCCCGGAAA
CCTGGCCCTGTCTTCTTGACGAGCATTCCTAGGGGTCTTTCCCCTCTCGCCAAAGGAATGCAAGGTCTGT
TGAATGTCGTGAAGGAAGCAGTTCCTCTGGAAGCTTCTTGAAGACAAACAACGTCTGTAGCGACCCTTTG
CAGGCAGCGGAACCCCCCACCTGGCGACAGGTGCCTCTGCGGCCAAAAGCCACGTGTATAAGATACACCT
GCAAAGGCGGCACAACCCCAGTGCCACGTTGTGAGTTGGATAGTTGTGGAAAGAGTCAAATGGCTCTCCT
CAAGCGTATTCAACAAGGGGCTGAAGGATGCCCAGAAGGTACCCCATTGTATGGGATCTGATCTGGGGCC
TCGGTGCACATGCTTTACATGTGTTTAGTCGAGGTTAAAAAAACGTCTAGGCCCCCCGAACCACGGGGAC
GTGGTTTTCCTTTGAAAAACACGATGATAATATGGCCACAACCATGACCGAGTACAAGCCCACGGTGCGC
CTCGCCACCCGCGACGACGTCCCCAGGGCCGTACGCACCCTCGCCGCCGCGTTCGCCGACTACCCCGCCA
CGCGCCACACCGTCGATCCGGACCGCCACATCGAGCGGGTCACCGAGCTGCAAGAACTCTTCCTCACGCG
CGTCGGGCTCGACATCGGCAAGGTGTGGGTCGCGGACGACGGCGCCGCGGTGGCGGTCTGGACCACGCCG
GAGAGCGTCGAAGCGGGGGCGGTGTTCGCCGAGATCGGCCCGCGCATGGCCGAGTTGAGCGGTTCCCGGC
TGGCCGCGCAGCAACAGATGGAAGGCCTCCTGGCGCCGCACCGGCCCAAGGAGCCCGCGTGGTTCCTGGC
CACCGTCGGCGTCTCGCCCGACCACCAGGGCAAGGGTCTGGGCAGCGCCGTCGTGCTCCCCGGAGTGGAG
GCGGCCGAGCGCGCCGGGGTGCCCGCCTTCCTGGAGACCTCCGCGCCCCGCAACCTCCCCTTCTACGAGC
GGCTCGGCTTCACCGTCACCGCCGACGTCGAGGTGCCCGAAGGACCGCGCACCTGGTGCATGACCCGCAA
GCCCGGTGCCTGACGCCCGCCCCACGACCCGCAGCGCCCGACCGAAAGGAGCGCACGACCCCATGCATCG
ATGATCTAGAGCTCGCTGATCAGCCTCGACTGTGCCTTCTAGTTGCCAGCCATCTGTTGTTTGCCCCTCC
CCCGTGCCTTCCTTGACCCTGGAAGGTGCCACTCCCACTGTCCTTTCCTAATAAAATGAGGAAATTGCAT
CGCATTGTCTGAGTAGGTGTCATTCTATTCTGGGGGGTGGGGTGGGGCAGGACAGCAAGGGGGAGGATTG
GGAAGACAATAGCAGGCATGCTGGGGATGCGGTGGGCTCTATGGCTTCTGAGGCGGAAAGAACCTGCAGC
CCAAGCTTGGCGTAATCATGGTCATAGCTGTTTCCTGTGTGAAATTGTTATCCGCTCACAATTCCACACA
ACATACGAGCCGGAAGCATAAAGTGTAAAGCCTGGGGTGCCTAATGAGTGAGCTAACTCACATTAATTGC
GTTGCGCTCACTGCCCGCTTTCCAGTCGGGAAACCTGTCGTGCCAGCGGATCCGCATCTCAATTAGTCAG
CAACCATAGTCCCGCCCCTAACTCCGCCCATCCCGCCCCTAACTCCGCCCAGTTCCGCCCATTCTCCGCC
CCATGGCTGACTAATTTTTTTTATTTATGCAGAGGCCGAGGCCGCCTCGGCCTCTGAGCTATTCCAGAAG
TAGTGAGGAGGCTTTTTTGGAGGCCTAGGCTTTTGCAAAAAGCTAACTTGTTTATTGCAGCTTATAATGG
TTACAAATAAAGCAATAGCATCACAAATTTCACAAATAAAGCATTTTTTTCACTGCATTCTAGTTGTGGT
TTGTCCAAACTCATCAATGTATCTTATCATGTCTGGATCCGCTGCATTAATGAATCGGCCAACGCGCGGG
GAGAGGCGGTTTGCGTATTGGGCGCTCTTCCGCTTCCTCGCTCACTGACTCGCTGCGCTCGGTCGTTCGG
CTGCGGCGAGCGGTATCAGCTCACTCAAAGGCGGTAATACGGTTATCCACAGAATCAGGGGATAACGCAG
GAAAGAACATGTGAGCAAAAGGCCAGCAAAAGGCCAGGAACCGTAAAAAGGCCGCGTTGCTGGCGTTTTT
CCATAGGCTCCGCCCCCCTGACGAGCATCACAAAAATCGACGCTCAAGTCAGAGGTGGCGAAACCCGACA
GGACTATAAAGATACCAGGCGTTTCCCCCTGGAAGCTCCCTCGTGCGCTCTCCTGTTCCGACCCTGCCGC
TTACCGGATACCTGTCCGCCTTTCTCCCTTCGGGAAGCGTGGCGCTTTCTCATAGCTCACGCTGTAGGTA
TCTCAGTTCGGTGTAGGTCGTTCGCTCCAAGCTGGGCTGTGTGCACGAACCCCCCGTTCAGCCCGACCGC
TGCGCCTTATCCGGTAACTATCGTCTTGAGTCCAACCCGGTAAGACACGACTTATCGCCACTGGCAGCAG
CCACTGGTAACAGGATTAGCAGAGCGAGGTATGTAGGCGGTGCTACAGAGTTCTTGAAGTGGTGGCCTAA
CTACGGCTACACTAGAAGAACAGTATTTGGTATCTGCGCTCTGCTGAAGCCAGTTACCTTCGGAAAAAGA
GTTGGTAGCTCTTGATCCGGCAAACAAACCACCGCTGGTAGCGGTGGTTTTTTTGTTTGCAAGCAGCAGA
TTACGCGCAGAAAAAAAGGATCTCAAG
Features (pLannotate 1.2.2; 27 found; start..end, strand, type, name):
    170..1030    -  CDS            AmpR: β-lactamase; bla; confers resistance to ampicillin, carbenicillin, and related antibiotics
   1031..1047    -  promoter       AmpR promoter (fragment): bla
   1623..1757    +  polyA_signal   SV40 poly(A) signal: SV40 polyadenylation signal
   1771..2150    +  enhancer       CMV enhancer: human cytomegalovirus immediate early enhancer
   2428..3444    +  intron         chimeric intron: chimera between introns from chicken β-actin and rabbit β-globin
   3532..3888    +  CDS            CAPSD_BPGA (fragment): Experimental evidence at protein level: Swiss-Prot protein existence level 1. Acts as a translational repressor of viral replicase synthesis late in infection. This latter function is the result of capsid protein interaction with an RNA hairpin which contains the replicase ribosome-binding site. From Enterobacteria phage GA (Bacteriophage GA).
   3916..4266    +  CDS            CAPSD_BPMS2 (fragment): Experimental evidence at protein level: Swiss-Prot protein existence level 1. Acts as a translational repressor of viral replicase synthesis late in infection. This latter function is the result of capsid protein interaction with an RNA hairpin which contains the replicase ribosome-binding site. From Escherichia phage MS2 (Bacteriophage MS2).
   4294..4314    +  CDS            VN155(I152L) (fragment): improved N-terminal fragment of mVenus for use in bimolecular fluorescence complementation (BiFC) (Kodama and Hu, 2010)
   4328..4345    +  protein_bind   attB1 (fragment): mutant version of attB; core recombination site for the Gateway® BP reaction BP Clonase™
   4351..5094    +  CDS            SRSF1: SRSF1_HUMAN - Also known as ASF, SF2, SF2P33, SFRS1. Experimental evidence at protein level: Swiss-Prot protein existence level 1. Plays a role in preventing exon skipping, ensuring the accuracy of splicing and regulating alternative splicing. Interacts with other spliceosomal components, via the RS domains, to form a bridge between the 5'- and 3'-splice site binding components, U1 snRNP and U2AF. Can stimulate binding of U1 snRNP to a 5'-splice site- containing pre-mRNA. Binds to purine-rich RNA sequences, either the octamer, 5'-RGAAGAAC-3' (r=A or G) or the decamers, AGGACAGAGC/AGGACGAAGC. B
   5096..5120    -  protein_bind   attB2: mutant version of attB; recombination site for the Gateway® BP reaction BP Clonase™
   5128..5169    +  CDS            V5 tag: epitope tag from simian virus 5
   5170..5880    +  CDS            mCherry: monomeric derivative of DsRed fluorescent protein (Shaner et al., 2004) mammalian codon-optimized
   5935..5958    -  misc_feature   MCS (fragment): pBluescript multiple cloning site
   6078..6540    +  misc_feature   IRES: internal ribosome entry site (IRES) of the encephalomyocarditis virus (EMCV)
   6554..7153    +  CDS            PuroR: puromycin N-acetyltransferase; pac from Streptomyces alboniger; confers resistance to puromycin
   7240..7464    +  polyA_signal   bGH poly(A) signal: bovine growth hormone polyadenylation signal
   7468..7484    +  promoter       SV40 promoter (fragment): SV40 enhancer and early promoter
   7535..7551    -  protein_bind   lac operator: The lac repressor binds to the lac operator to inhibit transcription in E. coli. This inhibition can be relieved by adding lactose or isopropyl-β-D-thiogalactopyranoside (IPTG). lac repressor encoded by lacI
   7559..7589    -  promoter       lac promoter: promoter for the E. coli lac operon
   7604..7625    -  protein_bind   CAP binding site: CAP binding activates transcription in the presence of cAMP. E. coli catabolite activator protein
   7638..7677    -  CDS            lacI (fragment): lac repressor; lacI; The lac repressor binds to the lac operator to inhibit transcription in E. coli. This inhibition can be relieved by adding lactose or isopropyl-β-D-thiogalactopyranoside (IPTG).
   7684..7706    +  promoter       SV40 promoter (fragment): SV40 enhancer and early promoter
   7730..7865    +  rep_origin     SV40 ori: SV40 origin of replication
   7885..8019    +  polyA_signal   SV40 poly(A) signal: SV40 polyadenylation signal
   8021..8075    -  CDS            lacI (fragment): lac repressor; lacI; The lac repressor binds to the lac operator to inhibit transcription in E. coli. This inhibition can be relieved by adding lactose or isopropyl-β-D-thiogalactopyranoside (IPTG).
   8258..8846    -  rep_origin     ori: high-copy-number ColE1/pMB1/pBR322/pUC origin of replication
