[The description below was written by a language model from this plasmid's Addgene catalogue record and pLannotate feature annotations shown in this document.]
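Description:
pCAG-MCP-SRSF1-V5-mCherry is an 8.8 kb mammalian expression plasmid made by Gateway recombination of human SRSF1 into the destination backbone pCAG-MCP-DEST-V5-mCherry. It is propagated in E. coli from a high-copy ColE1/pUC-type origin under ampicillin selection (AmpR, β-lactamase). An SV40 origin is also annotated, which can support episomal replication in mammalian cells that express large T antigen.

Expression is driven by the CAG promoter, seen in the feature table as the CMV enhancer followed by the chimeric chicken β-actin/rabbit β-globin intron. The open reading frame begins with two consecutive phage coat protein segments. One is matched to the MS2 capsid protein and the other is scored by the annotation tool as the related GA phage capsid, a pattern consistent with a tandem MCP module, although the record simply calls it an "MCP domain". A short match to a Venus fragment just downstream is probably an annotation artefact in linker sequence. The full SRSF1 coding sequence follows, flanked by attB1 and attB2 sites left by Gateway cloning, and continues into a V5 epitope tag and mCherry. After the fusion, an EMCV IRES directs translation of puromycin N-acetyltransferase from the same transcript, which terminates at a bGH polyadenylation signal. Puromycin selection therefore enriches for cells that express the fusion.

MCP binds MS2 RNA hairpins, so this construct can tether the splicing factor SRSF1 to a reporter or target RNA carrying such hairpins. mCherry allows the fusion to be visualised and V5 allows it to be detected or immunoprecipitated. The associated publication concerns nuclear speckles and mRNA splicing efficiency, but the record does not describe the specific experimental design.
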