Addgene plasmid #235088: pCAG-MCP-SRSF1-V5-mCherry
Purpose: SRSF1 mCherry fusion protein with MCP domain
Depositing lab: Mitchell Guttman. Depositing organization: California Institute of Technology. Publication: Genome organization around nuclear speckles drives mRNA splicing efficiency. Bhat P, Chow A, Emert B, Ettlin O, Quinodoz SA, Strehle M, Takei Y, Burr A, Goronzy IN, Chen AW, Huang W, Ferrer JLM, Soehalim E, Goh ST, Chari T, Sullivan DK, Blanco MR, Guttman M. Nature. 2024 May;629(8014):1165-1173. doi: 10.1038/s41586-024-07429-6. Epub 2024 May 8. PubMed 38720076.
Backbone
  Vector backbone: pCAG-MCP-DEST-V5-mCherry
  Vector type: Mammalian Expression
Growth in bacteria
  Bacterial resistance: Ampicillin, 100 μg/mL
  Growth temperature: 30°C
  Growth strain: DH5alpha
  Copy number: High Copy
Gene/Insert
  Gene/Insert name: pCAG-MCP-SRSF1-V5-mCherry
  Species: H. sapiens (human)
  Entrez Gene: SRSF1 (a.k.a. ASF, NEDFBA, SF2, SF2p33, SFRS1, SRp30a)
  Promoter: CAG
  Cloning method: Gateway Cloning
Terms and licenses: Academic/Nonprofit Terms; Industry Terms: Not Available to Industry
How to cite: pCAG-MCP-SRSF1-V5-mCherry was a gift from Mitchell Guttman (Addgene plasmid # 235088 ; http://n2t.net/addgene:235088 ; RRID:Addgene_235088)
